Addgene plasmid #82138: pDONR223_JUN_WT
Purpose: Gateway Donor vector containing JUN , part of the Target Accelerator Plasmid Collection.
Depositing lab: Jesse Boehm & William Hahn & David Root. Depositing organization: Broad Institute. Publication: Systematic Functional Interrogation of Rare Cancer Variants Identifies Oncogenic Alleles. Kim E, Ilic N, Shrestha Y, Zou L, Kamburov A, Zhu C, Yang X, Lubonja R, Tran N, Nguyen C, Lawrence MS, Piccioni F, Bagul M, Doench JG, Chouinard CR, Wu X, Hogstrom L, Natoli T, Tamayo P, Horn H, Corsello SM, Lage K, Root DE, Subramanian A, Golub TR, Getz G, Boehm JS, Hahn WC. Cancer Discov. 2016 Jul;6(7):714-26. doi: 10.1158/2159-8290.CD-16-0160. Epub 2016 May 4. PubMed 27147599.
Backbone
  Vector backbone: pDONR223
  Backbone manufacturer: Invitrogen
  Backbone size w/o insert (bp): 2790
  Vector type: Gateway Entry vector
Growth in bacteria
  Bacterial resistance: Spectinomycin, 50 μg/mL
  Growth temperature: 37°C
  Growth strain: DH5alpha
  Copy number: High Copy
Gene/Insert
  Gene/Insert name: JUN
  Species: H. sapiens (human)
  Mutation: WT
  GenBank ID: NM_002228.3
  Entrez Gene: JUN (a.k.a. AP-1, AP1, c-Jun, cJUN, p39)
  Promoter: None
  Cloning method: Gateway Cloning
  Sequencing primers: 5′ M13pUC-fwd; 3′ M13-Rev
Terms and licenses: Academic/Nonprofit Terms; Industry Terms: Not Available to Industry
Depositor comments: Closed state: stop codon immediately follows insert Supporting reference: Systematic morphological profiling of human gene and allele function via Cell Painting. Rohban MH, et al. Elife. 2017, Mar 18;6. pii: e24060. PubMed PMID 28315521
How to cite: pDONR223_JUN_WT was a gift from Jesse Boehm & William Hahn & David Root (Addgene plasmid # 82138 ; http://n2t.net/addgene:82138 ; RRID:Addgene_82138)
