[The description below was written by a language model from this plasmid's Addgene catalogue record and pLannotate feature annotations shown in this document.]
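Description:
pDONR223_JUN_WT is a Gateway entry clone built on the Invitrogen pDONR223 backbone, carrying the wild-type human JUN open reading frame (c-Jun, a component of the AP-1 transcription factor). It is a bacterial propagation plasmid rather than an expression vector. The record lists no promoter for the insert, and the only nearby promoter is a T7 promoter lying downstream of the cassette on the opposite strand. The plasmid replicates in E. coli from a high-copy ColE1/pUC-type origin. Selection is with spectinomycin through the aadA (SmR) aminoglycoside adenylyltransferase gene, which sits downstream of a class 1 integron Pc promoter fragment and a short remnant of a gentamicin resistance gene. rrnB T1 and T2 terminators lie upstream of the cloning region, where they help insulate it from read-through transcription. The small lacZα and lacI fragments are backbone remnants.

The JUN coding sequence, about 1 kb, is flanked on both sides by attL recombination sites. The automated annotation labels both as attL3, so the exact attL variants should not be inferred from the feature table. These sites allow an LR Clonase reaction to transfer the ORF directionally into any compatible Gateway destination vector, which then supplies the promoter, tags and selection needed for expression. The depositor describes the clone as "closed", meaning a stop codon immediately follows the insert. It therefore suits native or N-terminally tagged expression but not C-terminal fusions. The construct belongs to the Target Accelerator Plasmid Collection, and its wild-type designation suggests use as a reference allele in functional studies of cancer-associated variants and in morphological profiling of gene function.
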