Features (pLannotate 1.2.2; 12 found; start..end, strand, type, name):
     38..74      -  CDS            lacZα (fragment): LacZα fragment of β-galactosidase; lacZ fragment
     91..186     +  protein_bind   attL3: mutant version of attL; recombination site for the Gateway® LR reaction LR Clonase™
    192..1184    +  CDS            JUN: JUN_HUMAN - Experimental evidence at protein level: Swiss-Prot protein existence level 1. Transcription factor that recognizes and binds to the enhancer heptamer motif 5'-TGA[CG]TCA-3' (PubMed:10995748, PubMed:22083952). Promotes activity of NR5A1 when phosphorylated by HIPK3 leading to increased steroidogenic gene expression upon cAMP signaling pathway stimulation (PubMed:17210646). Involved in activated KRAS-mediated transcriptional activation of USP28 in colorectal cancer (CRC) cells (PubMed:24623306). Binds to the USP28 promoter in colorectal cancer (CRC) cells (PubMed:24623306). From Homo
   1192..1287    -  protein_bind   attL3: mutant version of attL; recombination site for the Gateway® LR reaction LR Clonase™
   1306..1324    -  promoter       T7 promoter: promoter for bacteriophage T7 RNA polymerase
   1514..1537    +  promoter       Pc promoter (fragment): intI1 (promoter lies within the coding sequence); class 1 integron promoter
   1713..1769    +  CDS            GmR (fragment): gentamycin acetyltransferase; aacC1; confers resistance to gentamycin
   1776..2567    +  CDS            SmR: aminoglycoside adenylyltransferase (Murphy, 1985); aadA; confers resistance to spectinomycin and streptomycin
   2660..3248    +  rep_origin     ori: high-copy-number ColE1/pMB1/pBR322/pUC origin of replication
   3431..3523    +  CDS            lacI (fragment): lac repressor; lacI; The lac repressor binds to the lac operator to inhibit transcription in E. coli. This inhibition can be relieved by adding lactose or isopropyl-β-D-thiogalactopyranoside (IPTG).
   3578..3605    -  terminator     rrnB T2 terminator: transcription terminator T2 from the E. coli rrnB gene
   3737..3780    +  terminator     rrnB T1 terminator: Escherichia coli rrnB; transcription terminator T1 from the E. coli rrnB gene
>Addgene plasmid #82138 | pDONR223_JUN_WT | addgene full sequence | sequence record 163111 | Addgene NGS result
GGCAGTTCCCTACTCTCGCGTTAACGCTAGCATGGATGTTTTCCCAGTCACGACGTTGTAAAACGACGGC
CAGTCTTAAGCTCGGGCCCCAAATAATGATTTTATTTTGACTGATAGTGACCTGTTCGTTGCAACAAATT
GATGAGCAATGCTTTTTTATAATGCCAACTTTGTACAAAAAAGTTGGCACCATGACTGCAAAGATGGAAA
CGACCTTCTATGACGATGCCCTCAACGCCTCGTTCCTCCCGTCCGAGAGCGGACCTTATGGCTACAGTAA
CCCCAAGATCCTGAAACAGAGCATGACCCTGAACCTGGCCGACCCAGTGGGGAGCCTGAAGCCGCACCTC
CGCGCCAAGAACTCGGACCTCCTCACCTCGCCCGACGTGGGGCTGCTCAAGCTGGCGTCGCCCGAGCTGG
AGCGCCTGATAATCCAGTCCAGCAACGGGCACATCACCACCACGCCGACCCCCACCCAGTTCCTGTGCCC
CAAGAACGTGACAGATGAGCAGGAGGGCTTCGCCGAGGGCTTCGTGCGCGCCCTGGCCGAACTGCACAGC
CAGAACACGCTGCCCAGCGTCACGTCGGCGGCGCAGCCGGTCAACGGGGCAGGCATGGTGGCTCCCGCGG
TAGCCTCGGTGGCAGGGGGCAGCGGCAGCGGCGGCTTCAGCGCCAGCCTGCACAGCGAGCCGCCGGTCTA
CGCAAACCTCAGCAACTTCAACCCAGGCGCGCTGAGCAGCGGCGGCGGGGCGCCCTCCTACGGCGCGGCC
GGCCTGGCCTTTCCCGCGCAACCCCAGCAGCAGCAGCAGCCGCCGCACCACCTGCCCCAGCAGATGCCCG
TGCAGCACCCGCGGCTGCAGGCCCTGAAGGAGGAGCCTCAGACAGTGCCCGAGATGCCCGGCGAGACACC
GCCCCTGTCCCCCATCGACATGGAGTCCCAGGAGCGGATCAAGGCGGAGAGGAAGCGCATGAGGAACCGC
ATCGCTGCCTCCAAGTGCCGAAAAAGGAAGCTGGAGAGAATCGCCCGGCTGGAGGAAAAAGTGAAAACCT
TGAAAGCTCAGAACTCGGAGCTGGCGTCCACGGCCAACATGCTCAGGGAACAGGTGGCACAGCTTAAACA
GAAAGTCATGAACCACGTTAACAGTGGGTGCCAACTCATGCTAACGCAGCAGTTGCAAACATTTTGATTG
CCAACTTTCTTGTACAAAGTTGGCATTATAAGAAAGCATTGCTTATCAATTTGTTGCAACGAACAGGTCA
CTATCAGTCAAAATAAAATCATTATTTGCCATCCAGCTGATATCCCCTATAGTGAGTCGTATTACATGGT
CATAGCTGTTTCCTGGCAGCTCTGGCCCGTGTCTCAAAATCTCTGATGTTACATTGCACAAGATAAAAAT
ATATCATCATGCCTCCTCTAGACCAGCCAGGACAGAAATGCCTCGACTTCGCTGCTACCCAAGGTTGCCG
GGTGACGCACACCGTGGAAACGGATGAAGGCACGAACCCAGTGGACATAAGCCTGTTCGGTTCGTAAGCT
GTAATGCAAGTAGCGTATGCGCTCACGCAACTGGTCCAGAACCTTGACCGAACGCAGCGGTGGTAACGGC
GCAGTGGCGGTTTTCATGGCTTGTTATGACTGTTTTTTTGGGGTACAGTCTATGCCTCGGGCATCCAAGC
AGCAAGCGCGTTACGCCGTGGGTCGATGTTTGATGTTATGGAGCAGCAACGATGTTACGCAGCAGGGCAG
TCGCCCTAAAACAAAGTTAAACATTATGAGGGAAGCGGTGATCGCCGAAGTATCGACTCAACTATCAGAG
GTAGTTGGCGTCATCGAGCGCCATCTCGAACCGACGTTGCTGGCCGTACATTTGTACGGCTCCGCAGTGG
ATGGCGGCCTGAAGCCACACAGTGATATTGATTTGCTGGTTACGGTGACCGTAAGGCTTGATGAAACAAC
GCGGCGAGCTTTGATCAACGACCTTTTGGAAACTTCGGCTTCCCCTGGAGAGAGCGAGATTCTCCGCGCT
GTAGAAGTCACCATTGTTGTGCACGACGACATCATTCCGTGGCGTTATCCAGCTAAGCGCGAACTGCAAT
TTGGAGAATGGCAGCGCAATGACATTCTTGCAGGTATCTTCGAGCCAGCCACGATCGACATTGATCTGGC
TATCTTGCTGACAAAAGCAAGAGAACATAGCGTTGCCTTGGTAGGTCCAGCGGCGGAGGAACTCTTTGAT
CCGGTTCCTGAACAGGATCTATTTGAGGCGCTAAATGAAACCTTAACGCTATGGAACTCGCCGCCCGACT
GGGCTGGCGATGAGCGAAATGTAGTGCTTACGTTGTCCCGCATTTGGTACAGCGCAGTAACCGGCAAAAT
CGCGCCGAAGGATGTCGCTGCCGACTGGGCAATGGAGCGCCTGCCGGCCCAGTATCAGCCCGTCATACTT
GAAGCTAGACAGGCTTATCTTGGACAAGAAGAAGATCGCTTGGCCTCGCGCGCAGATCAGTTGGAAGAAT
TTGTCCACTACGTGAAAGGCGAGATCACCAAGGTAGTCGGCAAATAACCCTCGAGCCACCCATGACCAAA
ATCCCTTAACGTGAGTTACGCGTCGTTCCACTGAGCGTCAGACCCCGTAGAAAAGATCAAAGGATCTTCT
TGAGATCCTTTTTTTCTGCGCGTAATCTGCTGCTTGCAAACAAAAAAACCACCGCTACCAGCGGTGGTTT
GTTTGCCGGATCAAGAGCTACCAACTCTTTTTCCGAAGGTAACTGGCTTCAGCAGAGCGCAGATACCAAA
TACTGTTCTTCTAGTGTAGCCGTAGTTAGGCCACCACTTCAAGAACTCTGTAGCACCGCCTACATACCTC
GCTCTGCTAATCCTGTTACCAGTGGCTGCTGCCAGTGGCGATAAGTCGTGTCTTACCGGGTTGGACTCAA
GACGATAGTTACCGGATAAGGCGCAGCGGTCGGGCTGAACGGGGGGTTCGTGCACACAGCCCAGCTTGGA
GCGAACGACCTACACCGAACTGAGATACCTACAGCGTGAGCTATGAGAAAGCGCCACGCTTCCCGAAGGG
AGAAAGGCGGACAGGTATCCGGTAAGCGGCAGGGTCGGAACAGGAGAGCGCACGAGGGAGCTTCCAGGGG
GAAACGCCTGGTATCTTTATAGTCCTGTCGGGTTTCGCCACCTCTGACTTGAGCGTCGATTTTTGTGATG
CTCGTCAGGGGGGCGGAGCCTATGGAAAAACGCCAGCAACGCGGCCTTTTTACGGTTCCTGGCCTTTTGC
TGGCCTTTTGCTCACATGTTCTTTCCTGCGTTATCCCCTGATTCTGTGGATAACCGTATTACCGCCTTTG
AGTGAGCTGATACCGCTCGCCGCAGCCGAACGACCGAGCGCAGCGAGTCAGTGAGCGAGGAAGCGGAAGA
GCGCCCAATACGCAAACCGCCTCTCCCCGCGCGTTGGCCGATTCATTAATGCAGCTGGCACGACAGGTTT
CCCGACTGGAAAGCGGGCAGTGAGCGCAACGCAATTAATACGCGTACCGCTAGCCAGGAAGAGTTTGTAG
AAACGCAAAAAGGCCATCCGTCAGGATGGCCTTCTGCTTAGTTTGATGCCTGGCAGTTTATGGCGGGCGT
CCTGCCCGCCACCCTCCGGGCCGTTGCTTCACAACGTTCAAATCCGCTCCCGGCGGATTTGTCCTACTCA
GGAGAGCGTTCACCGACAAACAACAGATAAAACGAAAGGCCCAGTCTTCCGACTGAGCCTTTCGTTTTAT
TTGATGCCT
