>Addgene plasmid #82138 | pDONR223_JUN_WT | depositor partial sequence | sequence record 155509 | Insert sequence
ATGACTGCAAAGATGGAAACGACCTTCTATGACGATGCCCTCAACGCCTCGTTCCTCCCGTCCGAGAGCG
GACCTTATGGCTACAGTAACCCCAAGATCCTGAAACAGAGCATGACCCTGAACCTGGCCGACCCAGTGGG
GAGCCTGAAGCCGCACCTCCGCGCCAAGAACTCGGACCTCCTCACCTCGCCCGACGTGGGGCTGCTCAAG
CTGGCGTCGCCCGAGCTGGAGCGCCTGATAATCCAGTCCAGCAACGGGCACATCACCACCACGCCGACCC
CCACCCAGTTCCTGTGCCCCAAGAACGTGACAGATGAGCAGGAGGGCTTCGCCGAGGGCTTCGTGCGCGC
CCTGGCCGAACTGCACAGCCAGAACACGCTGCCCAGCGTCACGTCGGCGGCGCAGCCGGTCAACGGGGCA
GGCATGGTGGCTCCCGCGGTAGCCTCGGTGGCAGGGGGCAGCGGCAGCGGCGGCTTCAGCGCCAGCCTGC
ACAGCGAGCCGCCGGTCTACGCAAACCTCAGCAACTTCAACCCAGGCGCGCTGAGCAGCGGCGGCGGGGC
GCCCTCCTACGGCGCGGCCGGCCTGGCCTTTCCCGCGCAACCCCAGCAGCAGCAGCAGCCGCCGCACCAC
CTGCCCCAGCAGATGCCCGTGCAGCACCCGCGGCTGCAGGCCCTGAAGGAGGAGCCTCAGACAGTGCCCG
AGATGCCCGGCGAGACACCGCCCCTGTCCCCCATCGACATGGAGTCCCAGGAGCGGATCAAGGCGGAGAG
GAAGCGCATGAGGAACCGCATCGCTGCCTCCAAGTGCCGAAAAAGGAAGCTGGAGAGAATCGCCCGGCTG
GAGGAAAAAGTGAAAACCTTGAAAGCTCAGAACTCGGAGCTGGCGTCCACGGCCAACATGCTCAGGGAAC
AGGTGGCACAGCTTAAACAGAAAGTCATGAACCACGTTAACAGTGGGTGCCAACTCATGCTAACGCAGCA
GTTGCAAACATTT
